>Addgene plasmid #232956 | pAG415Gal_Gcn4 WT 44mer | addgene full sequence | sequence record 465876 | Addgene NGS Result
GACGAAAGGGCCTCGTGATACGCCTATTTTTATAGGTTAATGTCATGATAATAATGGTTTCTTAGGACGG
ATCGCTTGCCTGTAACTTACACGCGCCTCGTATCTTTTAATGATGGAATAATTTGGGAATTTACTCTGTG
TTTATTTATTTTTATGTTTTGTATTTGGATTTTAGAAAGTAAATAAAGAAGGTAGAAGAGTTACGGAATG
AAGAAAAAAAAATAAACAAAGGTTTAAAAAATTTCAACAAAAAGCGTACTTTACATATATATTTATTAGA
CAAGAAAAGCAGATTAAATAGATATACATTCGATTAACGATAAGTAAAATGTAAAATCACAGGATTTTCG
TGTGTGGTCTTCTACACAGACAAGATGAAACAATTCGGCATTAATACCTGAGAGCAGGAAGAGCAAGATA
AAAGGTAGTATTTGTTGGCGATCCCCCTAGAGTCTTTTACATCTTCGGAAAACAAAAACTATTTTTTCTT
TAATTTCTTTTTTTACTTTCTATTTTTAATTTATATATTTATATTAAAAAATTTAAATTATAATTATTTT
TATAGCACGTGATGAAAAGGACCCAGGTGGCACTTTTCGGGGAAATGTGCGCGGAACCCCTATTTGTTTA
TTTTTCTAAATACATTCAAATATGTATCCGCTCATGAGACAATAACCCTGATAAATGCTTCAATAATATT
GAAAAAGGAAGAGTATGAGTATTCAACATTTCCGTGTCGCCCTTATTCCCTTTTTTGCGGCATTTTGCCT
TCCTGTTTTTGCTCACCCAGAAACGCTGGTGAAAGTAAAAGATGCTGAAGATCAGTTGGGTGCACGAGTG
GGTTACATCGAACTGGATCTCAACAGCGGTAAGATCCTTGAGAGTTTTCGCCCCGAAGAACGTTTTCCAA
TGATGAGCACTTTTAAAGTTCTGCTATGTGGCGCGGTATTATCCCGTATTGACGCCGGGCAAGAGCAACT
CGGTCGCCGCATACACTATTCTCAGAATGACTTGGTTGAGTACTCACCAGTCACAGAAAAGCATCTTACG
GATGGCATGACAGTAAGAGAATTATGCAGTGCTGCCATAACCATGAGTGATAACACTGCGGCCAACTTAC
TTCTGACAACGATCGGAGGACCGAAGGAGCTAACCGCTTTTTTGCACAACATGGGGGATCATGTAACTCG
CCTTGATCGTTGGGAACCGGAGCTGAATGAAGCCATACCAAACGACGAGCGTGACACCACGATGCCTGTA
GCAATGGCAACAACGTTGCGCAAACTATTAACTGGCGAACTACTTACTCTAGCTTCCCGGCAACAATTAA
TAGACTGGATGGAGGCGGATAAAGTTGCAGGACCACTTCTGCGCTCGGCCCTTCCGGCTGGCTGGTTTAT
TGCTGATAAATCTGGAGCCGGTGAGCGTGGGTCTCGCGGTATCATTGCAGCACTGGGGCCAGATGGTAAG
CCCTCCCGTATCGTAGTTATCTACACGACGGGGAGTCAGGCAACTATGGATGAACGAAATAGACAGATCG
CTGAGATAGGTGCCTCACTGATTAAGCATTGGTAACTGTCAGACCAAGTTTACTCATATATACTTTAGAT
TGATTTAAAACTTCATTTTTAATTTAAAAGGATCTAGGTGAAGATCCTTTTTGATAATCTCATGACCAAA
ATCCCTTAACGTGAGTTTTCGTTCCACTGAGCGTCAGACCCCGTAGAAAAGATCAAAGGATCTTCTTGAG
ATCCTTTTTTTCTGCGCGTAATCTGCTGCTTGCAAACAAAAAAACCACCGCTACCAGCGGTGGTTTGTTT
GCCGGATCAAGAGCTACCAACTCTTTTTCCGAAGGTAACTGGCTTCAGCAGAGCGCAGATACCAAATACT
GTTCTTCTAGTGTAGCCGTAGTTAGGCCACCACTTCAAGAACTCTGTAGCACCGCCTACATACCTCGCTC
TGCTAATCCTGTTACCAGTGGCTGCTGCCAGTGGCGATAAGTCGTGTCTTACCGGGTTGGACTCAAGACG
ATAGTTACCGGATAAGGCGCAGCGGTCGGGCTGAACGGGGGGTTCGTGCACACAGCCCAGCTTGGAGCGA
ACGACCTACACCGAACTGAGATACCTACAGCGTGAGCTATGAGAAAGCGCCACGCTTCCCGAAGGGAGAA
AGGCGGACAGGTATCCGGTAAGCGGCAGGGTCGGAACAGGAGAGCGCACGAGGGAGCTTCCAGGGGGAAA
CGCCTGGTATCTTTATAGTCCTGTCGGGTTTCGCCACCTCTGACTTGAGCGTCGATTTTTGTGATGCTCG
TCAGGGGGGCGGAGCCTATGGAAAAACGCCAGCAACGCGGCCTTTTTACGGTTCCTGGCCTTTTGCTGGC
CTTTTGCTCACATGTTCTTTCCTGCGTTATCCCCTGATTCTGTGGATAACCGTATTACCGCCTTTGAGTG
AGCTGATACCGCTCGCCGCAGCCGAACGACCGAGCGCAGCGAGTCAGTGAGCGAGGAAGCGGAAGAGCGC
CCAATACGCAAACCGCCTCTCCCCGCGCGTTGGCCGATTCATTAATGCAGCTGGCACGACAGGTTTCCCG
ACTGGAAAGCGGGCAGTGAGCGCAACGCAATTAATGTGAGTTAGCTCACTCATTAGGCACCCCAGGCTTT
ACACTTTATGCTTCCGGCTCGTATGTTGTGTGGAATTGTGAGCGGATAACAATTTCACACAGGAAACAGC
TATGACCATGATTACGCCAAGCGCGCAATTAACCCTCACTAAAGGGAACAAAAGCTGGAGCTCTAGTACG
GATTAGAAGCCGCCGAGCGGGTGACAGCCCTCCGAAGGAAGACTCTCCTCCGTGCGTCCTCGTCTTCACC
GGTCGCGTTCCTGAAACGCAGATGTGCCTCGCGCCGCACTGCTCCGAACAATAAAGATTCTACAATACTA
GCTTTTATGGTTATGAAGAGGAAAAATTGGCAGTAACCTGGCCCCACAAACCTTCAAATGAACGAATCAA
ATTAACAACCATAGGATGATAATGCGATTAGTTTTTTAGCCTTATTTCTGGGGTAATTAATCAGCGAAGC
GATGATTTTTGATCTATTAACAGATATATAAATGCAAAAACTGCATAACCACTTTAACTAATACTTTCAA
CATTTTCGGTTTGTATTACTTCTTATTCAAATGTAATAAAAGTATCAACAAAAAATTGTTAATATACCTC
TATACTTTAACGTCAAGGAGAAAAAACCCCGGATTCTAGAACTAGTGGATCCCCCATCACAAGTTTGTAC
AAAAAAGCAGGCTTCGAGAACCTGTATTTTCAGGGTAGCATGAGCACCGATAGCACCCCGATGTTTGAAT
ATGAAAATCTGGAAGATAACAGCAAAGAATGGACCAGCCTGTTTGATAATGATATTCCGGTTACCACCGA
TGATGTTAGCCTGGCAGATAAAGCAATTGAAAGCGGTAGCGGTTCAGGTAGCGGTAGTCCGGAAAGCAGC
GATCCGGCAGCACTGAAACGTGCCCGTAATACCGAAGCAGCACGTCGTAGCCGTGCACGTAAACTGCAGC
GTATGAAACAGTTAGAAGATAAGGTTGAAGAACTGCTGTGCAAAAACTATCACCTGGAAAATGAAGTTGC
CCGTCTGAAAAAACTGGTTGGTGAACGTTAAGACCCAGCTTTCTTGTACAAAGTGGTGATGGGCTGCAGG
AATTCGATATCAAGCTCGAGTCATGTAATTAGTTATGTCACGCTTACATTCACGCCCTCCCCCCACATCC
GCTCTAACCGAAAAGGAAGGAGTTAGACAACCTGAAGTCTAGGTCCCTATTTATTTTTTTATAGTTATGT
TAGTATTAAGAACGTTATTTATATTTCAAATTTTTCTTTTTTTTCTGTACAGACGCGTGTACGCATGTAA
CATTATACTGAAAACCTTGCTTGAGAAGGTTTTGGGACGCTCGAAGGCTTTAATTTGCGGCCGGTACCCA
ATTCGCCCTATAGTGAGTCGTATTACGCGCGCTCACTGGCCGTCGTTTTACAACGTCGTGACTGGGAAAA
CCCTGGCGTTACCCAACTTAATCGCCTTGCAGCACATCCCCCTTTCGCCAGCTGGCGTAATAGCGAAGAG
GCCCGCACCGATCGCCCTTCCCAACAGTTGCGCAGCCTGAATGGCGAATGG
[124 nt withheld, positions 4182-4305]
C
[91 nt withheld, positions 4307-4397]
A
[49 nt withheld, positions 4399-4447]
CCTTTGACGTTGGAGTCCACGTTCTTT
[37 nt withheld, positions 4475-4511]
ACCCTATCTCGGTCTATTCTTTTGATTTATAAGGGATTTTGCCGATTTCGGCCTATTGGTTAAAAAATGA
GCTGATTTAACAAAAATTTAACGCGAATTTTAACAAAATATTAACGCTTACAATTTCCTGATGCGGTATT
TTCTCCTTACGCATCTGTGCGGTATTTCACACCGCATATCGACCGGTCGAGGAGAACTTCTAGTATATCT
ACATACCTAATATTATTGCCTTATTAAAAATGGAATCCCAACAATTACATCAAAATCCACATTCTCTTCA
AAATCAATTGTCCTGTACTTCCTTGTTCATGTGTGTTCAAAAACGTTATATTTATAGGATAATTATACTC
TATTTCTCAACAAGTAATTGGTTGTTTGGCCGAGCGGTCTAAGGCGCCTGATTCAAGAAATATCTTGACC
GCAGTTAACTGTGGGAATACTCAGGTATCGTAAGATGCAAGAGTTCGAATCTCTTAGCAACCATTATTTT
TTTCCTCAACATAACGAGAACACACAGGGGCGCTATCGCACAGAATCAAATTCGATGACTGGAAATTTTT
TGTTAATTTCAGAGGTCGCCTGACGCATATACCTTTTTCAACTGAAAAATTGGGAGAAAAAGGAAAGGTG
AGAGCGCCGGAACCGGCTTTTCATATAGAATAGAGAAGCGTTCATGACTAAATGCTTGCATCACAATACT
TGAAGTTGACAATATTATTTAAGGACCTATTGTTTTTTCCAATAGGTGGTTAGCAATCGTCTTACTTTCT
AACTTTTCTTACCTTTTACATTTCAGCAATATATATATATATATTTCAAGGATATACCATTCTAATGTCT
GCCCCTAAGAAGATCGTCGTTTTGCCAGGTGACCACGTTGGTCAAGAAATCACAGCCGAAGCCATTAAGG
TTCTTAAAGCTATTTCTGATGTTCGTTCCAATGTCAAGTTCGATTTCGAAAATCATTTAATTGGTGGTGC
TGCTATCGATGCTACAGGTGTTCCACTTCCAGATGAGGCGCTGGAAGCCTCCAAGAAGGCTGATGCCGTT
TTGTTAGGTGCTGTGGGTGGTCCTAAATGGGGTACCGGTAGTGTTAGACCTGAACAAGGTTTACTAAAAA
TCCGTAAAGAACTTCAATTGTACGCCAACTTAAGACCATGTAACTTTGCATCCGACTCTCTTTTAGACTT
ATCTCCAATCAAGCCACAATTTGCTAAAGGTACTGACTTCGTTGTTGTCAGAGAATTAGTGGGAGGTATT
TACTTTGGTAAGAGAAAGGAAGACGATGGTGATGGTGTCGCTTGGGATAGTGAACAATACACCGTTCCAG
AAGTGCAAAGAATCACAAGAATGGCCGCTTTCATGGCCCTACAACATGAGCCACCATTGCCTATTTGGTC
CTTGGATAAAGCTAATGTTTTGGCCTCTTCAAGATTATGGAGAAAAACTGTGGAGGAAACCATCAAGAAC
GAATTCCCTACATTGAAGGTTCAACATCAATTGATTGATTCTGCCGCCATGATCCTAGTTAAGAACCCAA
CCCACCTAAATGGTATTATAATCACCAGCAACATGTTTGGTGATATCATCTCCGATGAAGCCTCCGTTAT
CCCAGGTTCCTTGGGTTTGTTGCCATCTGCGTCCTTGGCCTCTTTGCCAGACAAGAACACCGCATTTGGT
TTGTACGAACCATGCCACGGTTCTGCTCCAGATTTGCCAAAGAATAAGGTCAACCCTATCGCCACTATCT
TGTCTGCTGCAATGATGTTGAAATTGTCATTGAACTTGCCTGAAGAAGGTAAGGCCATTGAAGATGCAGT
TAAAAAGGTTTTGGATGCAGGTATCAGAACTGGTGATTTAGGTGGTTCCAACAGTACCACCGAAGTCGGT
GATGCTGTCGCCGAAGAAGTTAAGAAAATCCTTGCTTAAAAAGATTCTCTTTTTTTATGATATTTGTACA
TAAACTTTATAAATGAAATTCATAATAGAAACGACACGAAATTACAAAATGGAATATGTTCATAGGGTAG
ACGAAACTATATACGCAATCTACATACATTTATCAAGAAGGAGAAAAAGGAGGATGTAAAGGAATACAGG
TAAGCAAATTGATACTAATGGCTCAACGTGATAAGGAAAAAGAATTGCACTTTAACATTAATATTGACAA
GGAGGAGGGCACCACACAAAAAGTTAGGTGTAACAGAAAATCATGAAACTATGATTCCTAATTTATATAT
TGGAGGATTTTCTCTAAAAAAAAAAAAATACAACAAATAAAAAACACTCAATGACCTGACCATTTGATGG
AGTTTAAGTCAATACCTTCTTGAACCATTTCCCATAATGGTGAAAGTTCCCTCAAGAATTTTACTCTGTC
AGAAACGGCCTTAACGACGTAGTCGATATGGTGCACTCTCAGTACAATCTGCTCTGATGCCGCATAGTTA
AGCCAGCCCCGACACCCGCCAACACCCGCTGACGCGCCCTGACGGGCTTGTCTGCTCCCGGCATCCGCTT
ACAGACAAGCTGTGACCGTCTCCGGGAGCTGCATGTGTCAGAGGTTTTCACCGTCATCACCGAAACGCGC
GA
Features (pLannotate 1.2.2; 27 found; start..end, strand, type, name):
     70..573     -  misc_feature   CEN/ARS: S. cerevisiae CEN6 centromere fused to an autonomously replicating sequence
    610..714     +  promoter       AmpR promoter: bla
    715..1575    +  CDS            AmpR: β-lactamase; bla; confers resistance to ampicillin, carbenicillin, and related antibiotics
   1746..2334    +  rep_origin     ori: high-copy-number ColE1/pMB1/pBR322/pUC origin of replication
   2517..2609    +  CDS            lacI (fragment): lac repressor; lacI; The lac repressor binds to the lac operator to inhibit transcription in E. coli. This inhibition can be relieved by adding lactose or isopropyl-β-D-thiogalactopyranoside (IPTG).
   2622..2643    +  protein_bind   CAP binding site: CAP binding activates transcription in the presence of cAMP. E. coli catabolite activator protein
   2658..2688    +  promoter       lac promoter: promoter for the E. coli lac operon
   2696..2712    +  protein_bind   lac operator: The lac repressor binds to the lac operator to inhibit transcription in E. coli. This inhibition can be relieved by adding lactose or isopropyl-β-D-thiogalactopyranoside (IPTG). lac repressor encoded by lacI
   2757..2775    +  promoter       T3 promoter: promoter for bacteriophage T3 RNA polymerase
   2799..3240    +  promoter       GAL1 promoter: S. cerevisiae GAL1; inducible promoter, regulated by Gal4
   3255..3275    +  misc_feature   MCS (fragment): pBluescript multiple cloning site
   3279..3303    +  protein_bind   attB1: mutant version of attB; recombination site for the Gateway® BP reaction BP Clonase™
   3309..3325    +  CDS            TEV site (fragment): tobacco etch virus (TEV) protease recognition and cleavage site
   3498..3608    +  CDS            cpc-1 (fragment): CPC1_NEUCR - Experimental evidence at protein level: Swiss-Prot protein existence level 1. In N.crassa grown under amino acid starvation conditions, this protein is required for increasing the transcription of the genes coding for many amino acid biosynthetic pathways enzymes. This transcription factor binds and recognize the DNA sequence: 5'-TGACTC- 3'. From Neurospora crassa (strain ATCC 24698 / 74-OR23-1A / CBS 708.71 / DSM 1257 / FGSC 987).
   3673..3697    -  protein_bind   attB2: mutant version of attB; recombination site for the Gateway® BP reaction BP Clonase™
   3701..3726    +  misc_feature   MCS (fragment): pBluescript multiple cloning site
   3731..3978    +  terminator     CYC1 terminator: S. cerevisiae CYC1; transcription terminator for CYC1
   3997..4015    -  promoter       T7 promoter: promoter for bacteriophage T7 RNA polymerase
   4023..4178    +  CDS            lacZα (fragment): LacZα fragment of β-galactosidase; lacZ fragment
   4182..4610    +  rep_origin     f1 ori (sequence partly withheld): f1 bacteriophage origin of replication; arrow indicates direction of (+) strand synthesis
   4638..4690    -  misc_feature   bom (fragment): basis of mobility region from pBR322
   4721..4798    +  CDS            YO192_YEAST (fragment): Experimental evidence at protein level: Swiss-Prot protein existence level 1. From Saccharomyces cerevisiae (strain ATCC 204508 / S288c) (Baker's yeast).
   4938..5345    +  promoter       LEU2 promoter: S. cerevisiae LEU2
   5346..6440    +  CDS            LEU2: 3-isopropylmalate dehydrogenase, required for leucine biosynthesis; S. cerevisiae LEU2; yeast auxotrophic marker
   6802..6918    -  CDS            NFS1 (fragment): NFS1_YEAST - Also known as SPL1 From Saccharomyces cerevisiae (strain ATCC 204508 / S288c) (Baker's yeast).
   6917..6967    -  misc_feature   bom (fragment): basis of mobility region from pBR322
   7069..1       -  CDS            rop (fragment) (across the origin): Rop protein, which maintains plasmids at low copy number; rop
