[The description below was written by a language model from this plasmid's Addgene catalogue record and pLannotate feature annotations shown in this document.]
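Description:
pAG415Gal_Gcn4 WT 44mer is a yeast expression plasmid of about 7.1 kb, built by Gateway recombination into the pAG415Gal-ccdB destination vector. It is a shuttle vector. In E. coli it replicates from a high-copy ColE1/pUC-type origin and is selected with ampicillin through the bla gene. In Saccharomyces cerevisiae a CEN6/ARS element maintains it as a stable, low-copy centromeric plasmid, and the LEU2 gene under its own promoter provides selection by complementing leucine auxotrophy. The backbone also carries an f1 phage origin and pBluescript-derived remnants, including lac promoter/operator sequences, a lacZα fragment, and flanking T3 and T7 promoters. These have no role in yeast expression.

The expression cassette consists of the GAL1 promoter, the insert flanked by attB1 and attB2 sites left by the Gateway reaction, and the CYC1 terminator. GAL1 is regulated by Gal4, so transcription is induced by galactose. The insert is listed as the wild-type "44mer" of the budding yeast transcription factor Gcn4, with a TEV protease cleavage site at its N terminus; the record does not define exactly which part of Gcn4 the 44mer designation covers. The automated annotation detects a partial TEV site just after attB1. It also labels part of the coding region as a fragment of Neurospora crassa cpc-1, which most likely reflects sequence similarity between cpc-1 and Gcn4 rather than a Neurospora insert. No reporter or epitope tag is annotated. According to the record, the plasmid is intended for galactose-induced expression of this Gcn4 construct in yeast, and the associated study examines the roles of condensates and soluble complexes in transcription factor function.
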