Addgene plasmid #232956: pAG415Gal_Gcn4 WT 44mer
Purpose: Galactose iduced expression of Gcn4 WT 44mer in yeast
Depositing lab: Aseem Ansari & Tanja Mittag. Depositing organization: St. Jude Children's Research Hospital. Publication: Reconciling competing models on the roles of condensates and soluble complexes in transcription factor function. Bremer A, Lang WH, Kempen RP, Sweta K, Taylor AB, Borgia MB, Ansari AZ, Mittag T. bioRxiv [Preprint]. 2024 Nov 22:2024.11.21.624739. doi: 10.1101/2024.11.21.624739. PubMed 39605529.
Backbone
  Vector backbone: pAG415Gal-ccdB
  Backbone manufacturer: Susan Lindquist (Addgene #14145)
  Vector type: Yeast Expression
  Selectable markers: LEU2
Growth in bacteria
  Bacterial resistance: Ampicillin, 100 μg/mL
  Growth temperature: 37°C
  Growth strain: DH5alpha
  Copy number: High Copy
Gene/Insert
  Gene/Insert name: Gcn4 WT 44mer
  Species: S. cerevisiae (budding yeast)
  Promoter: Gal1
  Tag / fusion protein: TEV cleavage site (N terminal on insert)
  Cloning method: Gateway Cloning
Terms and licenses: Academic/Nonprofit Terms; Industry Terms: Not Available to Industry
Depositor comments: Please visit https://doi.org/10.1101/2024.11.21.624739 for bioRxiv preprint.
How to cite: pAG415Gal_Gcn4 WT 44mer was a gift from Aseem Ansari & Tanja Mittag (Addgene plasmid # 232956 ; http://n2t.net/addgene:232956 ; RRID:Addgene_232956)
